Addgene plasmid #159071: pMSR:MSMEG_0622:Dendra
Purpose: T7 expression of C-term fluorescent fusion in E. coli
Depositing lab: Keith Derbyshire & Joseph Wade. Depositing organization: Wadsworth Center, New York State Department of Health. Publication: A Mycobacterial Systems Resource for the Research Community. Judd JA, Canestrari J, Clark R, Joseph A, Lapierre P, Lasek-Nesselquist E, Mir M, Palumbo M, Smith C, Stone M, Upadhyay A, Wirth SE, Dedrick RM, Meier CG, Russell DA, Dills A, Dove E, Kester J, Wolf ID, Zhu J, Rubin ER, Fortune S, Hatfull GF, Gray TA, Wade JT, Derbyshire KM. mBio. 2021 Mar 2;12(2). pii: mBio.02401-20. doi: 10.1128/mBio.02401-20. PubMed 33653882.
Backbone
  Vector backbone: pMSR:Dendra
  Vector type: Bacterial Expression ; Integrating Mycobacterial Expression Vector attL5
Growth in bacteria
  Bacterial resistance: Apramycin, 25 μg/mL
  Growth temperature: 37°C
  Growth strain: DH5alpha
  Copy number: High Copy
Gene/Insert
  Gene/Insert name: MSMEG_0622
  Species: M. smegmatis
  Promoter: pmycTetO
  Tag / fusion protein: Gly-Ala Linker/Dendra2/1x Flag Tag (C terminal on insert)
  Cloning method: Ligation Independent Cloning
  Sequencing primers: 5′ TGATAGAGTTTGTCCTCCCTATCAG; 3′ TCCATATGCACCTTGACACG
Terms and licenses: Academic/Nonprofit Terms; Industry Terms: Not Available to Industry
Depositor comments: NCBI reference sequence: CP000480.1. 5' cloning site: Ase1, destroyed during cloning. 3' cloning site: HindIII, not destroyed during cloning
How to cite: pMSR:MSMEG_0622:Dendra was a gift from Keith Derbyshire & Joseph Wade (Addgene plasmid # 159071 ; http://n2t.net/addgene:159071 ; RRID:Addgene_159071)
