[The description below was written by a language model from this plasmid's Addgene catalogue record and pLannotate feature annotations shown in this document.]
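Description:
pMSR:MSMEG_0622:Dendra is a 5.8 kb bacterial expression plasmid built on the pMSR:Dendra backbone, a shuttle-type vector that replicates at high copy in E. coli through a ColE1/pUC-type origin and integrates into mycobacterial chromosomes via the mycobacteriophage L5 system. The feature table shows the L5 integrase gene, which catalyses site-specific recombination into the host L5 attachment site, so the construct is maintained as a stable integrant in mycobacteria instead of as an episome. Selection in both hosts relies on the aac(3)IV apramycin resistance gene.

The payload is the M. smegmatis open reading frame MSMEG_0622, which the annotation identifies as espG3, inserted by ligation-independent cloning. It is fused at its C terminus through a Gly-Ala linker to Dendra2, a green-to-red photoconvertible fluorescent protein, followed by a single FLAG epitope. The catalogue lists the promoter as pmycTetO, a tet-operator-containing mycobacterial promoter. The short "tight TRE" fragments called by the annotation software flanking the sequence origin most likely reflect these tet operator sequences, not a mammalian Tet-responsive promoter. A T7 promoter sits immediately upstream of the coding sequence and a partial T7 terminator follows the tag, which fits the stated purpose of T7-driven expression of the fusion in E. coli.

The plasmid belongs to a mycobacterial systems resource collection of tagged M. smegmatis genes. The fusion supports fluorescence localisation and photoconversion-based tracking of the protein, with the FLAG tag available for immunodetection or pull-down.
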