Features (pLannotate 1.2.2; 14 found; start..end, strand, type, name):
     15..32      +  promoter       tight TRE promoter (fragment): Tet-responsive promoter PTight, consisting of seven tet operator sequences followed by the minimal CMV promoter
     46..64      +  promoter       T7 promoter: promoter for bacteriophage T7 RNA polymerase
     80..958     +  CDS            espG3: ESPG3_MYCS2 - Experimental evidence at protein level: Swiss-Prot protein existence level 1. From Mycolicibacterium smegmatis (strain ATCC 700084 / mc(2)155) (Mycobacterium smegmatis).
    980..1666    +  CDS            Dendra2: Dendra2 is a photoconvertible green fluorescent protein published in 2006, derived from Dendronephthya sp.. It has high acid sensitivity.
   1706..1726    +  CDS            FLAG (fragment): FLAG® epitope tag, followed by an enterokinase cleavage site
   1735..1777    +  terminator     T7 terminator (fragment): transcription terminator for bacteriophage T7 RNA polymerase
   1983..2783    +  CDS            ApmR: aminoglycoside 3-N-acetyltransferase type IV ; aac(3)IV; confers resistance to apramycin (Paget and Davies, 1996)
   2850..2867    -  misc_feature   MCS (fragment): pBluescript multiple cloning site
   2908..3496    +  rep_origin     ori: high-copy-number ColE1/pMB1/pBR322/pUC origin of replication
   3664..3692    +  misc_feature   MCS (fragment): pUC18/19 multiple cloning site
   4252..5364    +  CDS            33: VINT_BPML5 - Also known as int. Protein inferred from homology: Swiss-Prot protein existence level 3. Integrase is necessary for integration of the phage into the host genome by site-specific recombination. From Mycobacterium phage L5 (Mycobacteriophage L5).
   5426..5530    -  CDS            32 (fragment): VG32_BPML5 - Protein predicted: Swiss-Prot protein existence level 4. From Mycobacterium phage L5 (Mycobacteriophage L5).
   5586..5690    +  CDS            Y4104_STRCO (fragment): Protein inferred from homology: Swiss-Prot protein existence level 3. From Streptomyces coelicolor (strain ATCC BAA-471 / A3(2) / M145).
   5748..8       +  promoter       tight TRE promoter (fragment) (across the origin): Tet-responsive promoter PTight, consisting of seven tet operator sequences followed by the minimal CMV promoter
>Addgene plasmid #159071 | pMSR:MSMEG_0622:Dendra | addgene full sequence | sequence record 315477 | Addgene NGS Result
TGATAGAGTTTGTCCTCCCTATCAGTGATAGATAGGCTTAAGGAGTAATACGACTCACTATAGGGAGAAG
GAGGCCATTATGGGGCCTAACGCTGTTGAGCTGACCACCGACCAGGCCTGGTGCCTCGCCGATGTCCTGG
GCGCCGGGTCGTACCCGTGGGTGCTGGCGATCACGCCGCCGTACAGCGATCACTCGCAGCGGTCGGCGTT
CCTCGCAGCGCAGTCCGCGGAACTGACCCGGATGGGCGTCGTCAACTCTGCCGGTGCGGTCGATCCCCGG
GTCGCGCAGTGGATCACGACGGTCTGCCGTGCGACACAGTGGCTCGATCTGCGGTTCGTGTCGGGACCGG
GTGATCTGTTGCGCGGCATGGTCGCCCGCCGGTCGGAAGAAACCGTCGTCGCGTTGCGCAACGCGCAGTT
GGTCACCTTCACCGCGATGGACATCGGCCACCAGCACGCACTGGTGCCGGTGCTCACAGCGGGGCTGTCA
GGACGGAAACCTGCCCGGTTCGACGACTTCGCACTGCCCGCCGCCGCGGGTGCGCGGGCCGACGAGCAGA
TCCGCAACGGAGCCCCACTGGCCGAGGTGCTGGAGTTCCTCGGGGTTCCGCCCTCGGCGCGGCCACTGGT
CGAGTCGGTGTTCGACGGTCGGCGCACCTACGTCGAGATCGTCGCGGGCGAGCATCGCGACGGCCACCGC
GTCACCACCGAGGTGGGGGTCAGCATCATCGACACCCCACACGGCCGGATACTGGTTCACCCGACGAAAG
CCTTCGACGGAGAGTGGATCTCGACCTTCACGCCCGGCAGTGCCGACGCGATCGCCATGGCGGTCGAGCG
GCTGACCGCATCCCTACCCAGCGGATCCTGGTTCCCCGACCAGCCGCTCACCCGCGACTTCGACGAAGAC
GCGGCAACCCACCGAGAACCAGTTCTCCAGAGAAGAACCCAGAAAGCAAAGCTTGGTGCGGCCGCGGGCA
ACACGCCTGGCATCAATCTGATCAAGGAGGACATGCGTGTCAAGGTGCATATGGAGGGCAACGTGAACGG
TCACGCCTTCGTGATCGAGGGGGAGGGTAAGGGTAAGCCTTACGAAGGGACCCAGACCGCCAACCTCACC
GTCAAGGAGGGCGCCCCTCTCCCATTCTCGTACGATATCCTCACTACCGCGGTGCATTACGGGAACCGCG
TGTTCACCAAGTACCCCGAGGATATCCCTGACTACTTCAAGCAGAGCTTCCCGGAGGGATACTCCTGGGA
GCGGACGATGACCTTCGAAGACAAGGGTATCTGTACGATCCGCAGCGACATCTCGCTGGAAGGGGACTGT
TTCTTCCAGAACGTCCGTTTCAAGGGGACCAACTTTCCGCCGAACGGCCCGGTCATGCAGAAGAAGACCC
TCAAGTGGGAGCCGAGCACGGAGAAGCTGCACGTTCGGGACGGCCTCCTGGTCGGCAACATCAACATGGC
GCTGCTGCTGGAAGGCGGCGGCCACTACCTATGCGACTTCAAGACCACGTACAAAGCGAAGAAGGTCGTC
CAGCTGCCCGACGCGCACTTCGTGGACCACCGCATCGAAATCCTGGGGAACGATTCGGACTACAACAAGG
TCAAGTTGTACGAGCACGCTGTGGCACGCTATAGCCCGCTCCCGTCGCAGGTCTGGTTCGAAGGCGGCGG
CGGGGAGAACCTGTATTTCCAGGACTACAAGGACGACGACGACAAGTGATTTAAATAACCCCTTGGGGCC
TCTAAACGGGTCTTGAGGGGTTTTTTGTTAACTAGCGTACGATCGAATTCCTGCAGCTCACGGTAACTGA
TGCCGTATTTGCAGTACCAGCGTACGGCCCACAGAATGATGTCACGCTGAAAATGCCGGCCTTTGAATGG
GTTCATGTGCAGCTCCATCAGCAAAAGGGGATGATAAGTTTATCACCACCGACTATTTGCAACAGTGCCG
TTGATCGTGCTATGATCGACTGATGTCATCAGCGGTGGAGTGCAATGTCGTGCAATACGAATGGCGAAAA
GCCGAGCTCATCGGTCAGCTTCTCAACCTTGGGGTTACCCCCGGCGGTGTGCTGCTGGTCCACAGCTCCT
TCCGTAGCGTCCGGCCCCTCGAAGATGGGCCACTTGGACTGATCGAGGCCCTGCGTGCTACGCTGGGTCC
GGGAGGGACGCTCGTCATGCCCTCGTGGTCAGGTCTGGACGACGAGCCGTTCGATCCTGCCACGTCGCCC
GTTACACCGGACCTTGGAGTTGTCTCTGACACATTCTGGCGCCTGCCAAATGTAAAGCGCAGCGCCCATC
CATTTGCCTTTGCGGCAGCGGGGCCACAGGCAGAGCAGATCATCTCTGATCCATTGCCCCTGCCACCTTA
CTCGCCTGCAAGCCCGGTCGCCCGTGTCCATGAACTCGATGGGCAGGTACTTCTCCTCGGCGTGGGACAC
GATGCCAACACGACGCTGCATCTTGCCGAGTTGATGGCAAAGGTTCCCTATGGGGTGCCGAGACACTGCA
CCATTCTTCAGGATGGCAAGTTGGTACGCGTCGATTATCTCGAGAATGACCACTGCTGTGAGCGCTTTGC
CTTGGCGGACAGGTGGCTCAAGGAGAAGAGCCTTCAGAAGGAAGGTCCAGTCGGTCATGCCTTTGCTCGG
TTGATCCGCTCCCGCGACATTGTGGCGACAGCCCTGGGTCAACTGGGCCGAGATCCGTTGATCTTCCTGC
ATCCGCCAGAGGCGGGATGCGAAGAATGCGATGCCGCTCGCCAGTCGATTGGCTGAGCTCATGAGCGGAG
AACGAGATGACGTTGGAGGGGCAAGGTCGCGCTGATTGCTGGGGCAACACGGGGGATCCACTAGTTCCAT
GAGCGTCAGACCCCGTAGAAAAGATCAAAGGATCTTCTTGAGATCCTTTTTTTCTGCGCGTAATCTGCTG
CTTGCAAACAAAAAAACCACCGCTACCAGCGGTGGTTTGTTTGCCGGATCAAGAGCTACCAACTCTTTTT
CCGAAGGTAACTGGCTTCAGCAGAGCGCAGATACCAAATACTGTCCTTCTAGTGTAGCCGTAGTTAGGCC
ACCACTTCAAGAACTCTGTAGCACCGCCTACATACCTCGCTCTGCTAATCCTGTTACCAGTGGCTGCTGC
CAGTGGCGATAAGTCGTGTCTTACCGGGTTGGACTCAAGACGATAGTTACCGGATAAGGCGCAGCGGTCG
GGCTGAACGGGGGGTTCGTGCACACAGCCCAGCTTGGAGCGAACGACCTACACCGAACTGAGATACCTAC
AGCGTGAGCTATGAGAAAGCGCCACGCTTCCCGAGGGGAGAAAGGCGGACAGGTATCCGGTAAGCGGCAG
GGTCGGAACAGGAGAGCGCACGAGGGAGCTTCCAGGGGGAAACGCCTGGTATCTTTATAGTCCTGTCGGG
TTTCGCCACCTCTGACTTGAGCGTCGATTTTTGTGATGCTCGTCAGGGGGGCGGAGCCTATGGAAAAACG
CCAGCAACGCGGCCTTTTTACGGTTCCTGGCCTTTTGCTGGCCTTTTGCTCACATGTTCTTTCCTGCGTT
ATCCCCTGATTCTGTGGATAACCGTATTACCGCCTTTGAGTGAGCTGATACCGCTCGCCGCAGCCGAACG
ACCGAGCGCAACGCGTGCGGCCGCGGTACCCGGGGATCCTCTAGAGTCGACCACCAAGGGCACCATCTCT
GCTTGGGCCACCCCGTTGGCCGCAGCCAGCTCGCTGAGAGCCGTGAACGACAGGGCGAACGCCAGCCCGC
CGACGGCGAGGGTTCCGACCGCTGCAACTCCCGGTGCAACCTTGTCCCGGTCTATTCTCTTCACTGCACC
AGCTCCAATCTGGTGTGAATGCCCCTCGTCTGTTCGCGCAGGCGGGGGGCTCTATTCGTTTGTCAGCATC
GAAAGTAGCCAGATCAGGGATGCGTTGCAACCGCGTATGCCCAGGTCAGAAGAGTCGCACAAGAGTTGCA
GACCCCTGGAAAGAAAAATGGCCAGAGGGCGAAAACACCCTCTGACCAGCGGAGCGGGCGACGGGAATCG
AACCCGCGTAGCTAGTTTGGAAGAATGGGTGTCTGCCGACCACATATGGGCCGGTCAAGATAGGTTTTTA
CCCCCTCTCGGCTGCATCCTCTAAGTGGAAAGAAATTGCAGGTCGTAGAAGCGCGTTGAAGCCTGAGAGT
TGCACAGGAGTTGCAACCCGGTAGCCTTGTTCACGACGAGAGGAGACCTAGTTGGCACGTCGCGGATGGG
GATCGCTGAAGACTCAGCGCAGCGGGAGGATCCAAGCCTCATACGTCAACCCGCAGGACGGTGTGAGGTA
CTACGCGCTGCAGACCTACGACAACAAGATGGACGCCGAAGCCTGGCTCGCGGGCGAGAAGCGGCTCATC
GAGATGGAGACCTGGACCCCTCCACAGGACCGGGCGAAGAAGGCAGCCGCCAGCGCCATCACGCTGGAGG
AGTACACCCGGAAGTGGCTCGTGGAGCGCGACCTCGCAGACGGCACCAGGGATCTGTACAGCGGGCACGC
GGAGCGCCGCATCTACCCGGTGCTAGGTGAAGTGGCGGTCACAGAGATGACGCCAGCTCTGGTGCGTGCG
TGGTGGGCCGGGATGGGTAGGAAGCACCCGACTGCCCGCCGGCATGCCTACAACGTCCTCCGGGCGGTGA
TGAACACAGCGGTCGAGGACAAGCTGATCGCAGAGAACCCGTGCCGGATCGAGCAGAAGGCAGCCGATGA
GCGCGACGTAGAGGCGCTGACGCCTGAGGAGCTGGACATCGTCGCCGCTGAGATCTTCGAGCACTACCGG
ATCGCGGCATACATCCTGGCGTGGACGAGCCTCCGGTTCGGAGAGCTGATCGAGCTTCGCCGCAAGGACA
TCGTGGACGACGGCATGACGATGAAGCTCCGGGTGCGCCGTGGCGCTTCCCGCGTGGGGAACAAGATCGT
CGTTGGCAACGCCAAGACCGTCCGGTCGAAGCGTCCTGTGACGGTTCCGCCTCACGTCGCGGAGATGATC
CGAGCGCACATGAAGGACCGTACGAAGATGAACAAGGGCCCCGAGGCATTCCTGGTGACCACGACGCAGG
GCAACCGGCTGTCGAAGTCCGCGTTCACCAAGTCGCTGAAGCGTGGCTACGCCAAGATCGGTCGGCCGGA
ACTCCGCATCCACGACCTCCGCGCTGTCGGCGCTACGTTCGCCGCTCAGGCAGGTGCGACGACCAAGGAG
CTGATGGCCCGTCTCGGTCACACGACTCCTAGGATGGCGATGAAGTACCAGATGGCGTCTGAGGCCCGCG
ACGAGGCTATCGCTGAGGCGATGTCCAAGCTGGCCAAGACCTCCTGAAACGCAAAAAGCCCCCCTCCCAA
GGACACTGAGTCCTAAAGAGGGGGGTTTCTTGTCAGTACGCGAAGAACCACGCCTGGCCGCGAGCGCCAG
CACCGCCGCTCTGTGCGGAGACCTGGGCACCAGCCCCGCCGCCGCCAGGAGCATTGCCGTTCCCGCCAGA
AATCTAGACGGTGACCACAACGCGCCCGCTTTGATCGGGGACGTCGAAATATTGGATCGTCGGCACCGTC
ACGGCCGTGGGAGGCGGCACGATCCGCGACGTGATGATCGGCCGCATCCCCACGGTGCTGCGCAGTGAGC
TCTACGCCATCCCGGCGTTGATCTGTGCGTTCGCACGCACAGGCCCGGTGTGAGAAGGGTCTCTGACGAG
CGGGAGAACTCCCTATCAG
