>Addgene plasmid #159071 | pMSR:MSMEG_0622:Dendra | depositor partial sequence | sequence record 307013 | insert sequence
ATGGGGCCTAACGCTGTTGAGCTGACCACCGACCAGGCCTGGTGCCTCGCCGATGTCCTGGGCGCCGGGT
CGTACCCGTGGGTGCTGGCGATCACGCCGCCGTACAGCGATCACTCGCAGCGGTCGGCGTTCCTCGCAGC
GCAGTCCGCGGAACTGACCCGGATGGGCGTCGTCAACTCTGCCGGTGCGGTCGATCCCCGGGTCGCGCAG
TGGATCACGACGGTCTGCCGTGCGACACAGTGGCTCGATCTGCGGTTCGTGTCGGGACCGGGTGATCTGT
TGCGCGGCATGGTCGCCCGCCGGTCGGAAGAAACCGTCGTCGCGTTGCGCAACGCGCAGTTGGTCACCTT
CACCGCGATGGACATCGGCCACCAGCACGCACTGGTGCCGGTGCTCACAGCGGGGCTGTCAGGACGGAAA
CCTGCCCGGTTCGACGACTTCGCACTGCCCGCCGCCGCGGGTGCGCGGGCCGACGAGCAGATCCGCAACG
GAGCCCCACTGGCCGAGGTGCTGGAGTTCCTCGGGGTTCCGCCCTCGGCGCGGCCACTGGTCGAGTCGGT
GTTCGACGGTCGGCGCACCTACGTCGAGATCGTCGCGGGCGAGCATCGCGACGGCCACCGCGTCACCACC
GAGGTGGGGGTCAGCATCATCGACACCCCACACGGCCGGATACTGGTTCACCCGACGAAAGCCTTCGACG
GAGAGTGGATCTCGACCTTCACGCCCGGCAGTGCCGACGCGATCGCCATGGCGGTCGAGCGGCTGACCGC
ATCCCTACCCAGCGGATCCTGGTTCCCCGACCAGCCGCTCACCCGCGACTTCGACGAAGACGCGGCAACC
CACCGAGAACCAGTTCTCCAGAGAAGAACCCAGAAAGCA
